Addgene plasmid #124146: pcDNA3.1 (-) hYAP 1-2delta
Purpose: Protein expression for funtional studies of cell growth promotion
Depositing lab: Megan Finch-Edmondson & Marius Sudol. Depositing organization: National University of Singapore. Publication: Identification, basic characterization and evolutionary analysis of differentially spliced mRNA isoforms of human YAP1 gene. Gaffney CJ, Oka T, Mazack V, Hilman D, Gat U, Muramatsu T, Inazawa J, Golden A, Carey DJ, Farooq A, Tromp G, Sudol M. Gene. 2012 Nov 10;509(2):215-22. doi: 10.1016/j.gene.2012.08.025. Epub 2012 Aug 24. PubMed 22939869.
Backbone
  Vector backbone: pcDNA3.1 (-)
  Vector type: Unspecified
Growth in bacteria
  Bacterial resistance: Ampicillin, 100 μg/mL
  Growth temperature: 37°C
  Growth strain: DH5alpha
  Copy number: High Copy
Gene/Insert
  Gene/Insert name: YAP1
  Species: H. sapiens (human)
  Mutation: None (Wild Type)
  GenBank ID: NP_001269030
  Entrez Gene: YAP1 (a.k.a. COB1, YAP, YAP-1, YAP2, YAP65, YKI)
  Cloning method: Restriction Enzyme; 5′ cloning site Not I (unknown if destroyed); 3′ cloning site EcoRI (unknown if destroyed)
Terms and licenses: Academic/Nonprofit Terms; Industry Terms: Not Available to Industry
Depositor comments: Insert size is approximately 1580.
How to cite: pcDNA3.1 (-) hYAP 1-2delta was a gift from Megan Finch-Edmondson & Marius Sudol (Addgene plasmid # 124146 ; http://n2t.net/addgene:124146 ; RRID:Addgene_124146)
