[The description below was written by a language model from this plasmid's Addgene catalogue record and pLannotate feature annotations shown in this document.]
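Description:
pcDNA3.1 (-) hYAP 1-2delta is a mammalian expression plasmid of about 6.9 kb built on the pcDNA3.1 (-) backbone, carrying the wild-type human YAP1 coding sequence for the splice isoform designated 1-2delta. The repository lists the vector type as unspecified, but the annotated features are those of a standard transient or stable transfection vector. In E. coli it replicates from a high-copy ColE1/pUC-type origin and is selected with ampicillin through the β-lactamase gene and its own promoter. An f1 origin is also present, which would allow single-stranded DNA production.

The YAP1 open reading frame (annotated at roughly 1.5 kb, within an insert the depositor gives as approximately 1580 bp) was cloned between NotI and EcoRI sites. It sits downstream of the human cytomegalovirus immediate-early enhancer and promoter and upstream of the bovine growth hormone polyadenylation signal, giving strong constitutive expression in mammalian cells. A T7 promoter between the CMV promoter and the insert permits in vitro transcription or serves as a sequencing primer site. No epitope tag or reporter is annotated. A separate cassette, consisting of the SV40 early promoter, the neomycin phosphotransferase gene and the SV40 polyadenylation signal, allows G418 selection of stably transfected cells. Several short hits in the automated annotation (an HIV-1 LTR fragment, a ble fragment, a lacI fragment, lac promoter/operator elements and a bom fragment) appear to be backbone remnants or partial matches rather than functional parts.

The stated purpose is protein expression for functional studies of cell growth promotion, and the plasmid comes from work characterising differentially spliced mRNA isoforms of human YAP1.
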