Features (pLannotate 1.2.2; 20 found; start..end, strand, type, name):
      1..380     +  enhancer       CMV enhancer: human cytomegalovirus immediate early enhancer
    381..584     +  promoter       CMV promoter: human cytomegalovirus (CMV) immediate early promoter
    580..613     +  LTR            5' LTR (truncated) (fragment): truncated 5' long terminal repeat (LTR) from HIV-1
    629..647     +  promoter       T7 promoter: promoter for bacteriophage T7 RNA polymerase
    700..2223    +  CDS            YAP1: YAP1_HUMAN - Also known as YAP65. Experimental evidence at protein level: Swiss-Prot protein existence level 1. [Isoform 3]: Activates the C-terminal fragment (CTF) of ERBB4 (isoform 3). From Homo sapiens (Human).
   2300..2524    +  polyA_signal   bGH poly(A) signal: bovine growth hormone polyadenylation signal
   2528..2549    +  promoter       SV40 promoter (fragment): SV40 enhancer and early promoter
   2570..2998    +  rep_origin     f1 ori (sequence partly withheld): f1 bacteriophage origin of replication; arrow indicates direction of (+) strand synthesis
   3012..3341    +  promoter       SV40 promoter: SV40 enhancer and early promoter
   3408..4199    +  CDS            neo: KKA2_KLEPN - Also known as kan, nptII. Experimental evidence at protein level: Swiss-Prot protein existence level 1. Resistance to kanamycin, neomycin, paromomycin, ribostamycin, butirosin and gentamicin B. From Klebsiella pneumoniae.
   4223..4381    +  CDS            ble (fragment): BLE_KLEPN - Experimental evidence at protein level: Swiss-Prot protein existence level 1. Binding protein with a strong affinity to the bleomycin family of antibiotics. Binds to CL990; an antimitotic-antibiotic compound. From Klebsiella pneumoniae.
   4376..4497    +  polyA_signal   SV40 poly(A) signal: SV40 polyadenylation signal
   4570..4586    -  protein_bind   lac operator: The lac repressor binds to the lac operator to inhibit transcription in E. coli. This inhibition can be relieved by adding lactose or isopropyl-β-D-thiogalactopyranoside (IPTG). lac repressor encoded by lacI
   4594..4624    -  promoter       lac promoter: promoter for the E. coli lac operon
   4639..4660    -  protein_bind   CAP binding site: CAP binding activates transcription in the presence of cAMP. E. coli catabolite activator protein
   4673..4765    -  CDS            lacI (fragment): lac repressor; lacI; The lac repressor binds to the lac operator to inhibit transcription in E. coli. This inhibition can be relieved by adding lactose or isopropyl-β-D-thiogalactopyranoside (IPTG).
   4948..5536    -  rep_origin     ori: high-copy-number ColE1/pMB1/pBR322/pUC origin of replication
   5707..6567    -  CDS            AmpR: β-lactamase; bla; confers resistance to ampicillin, carbenicillin, and related antibiotics
   6568..6672    -  promoter       AmpR promoter: bla
   6731..6783    -  misc_feature   bom (fragment): basis of mobility region from pBR322
>Addgene plasmid #124146 | pcDNA3.1 (-) hYAP 1-2delta | addgene full sequence | sequence record 240583 | Addgene NGS Result
GACATTGATTATTGACTAGTTATTAATAGTAATCAATTACGGGGTCATTAGTTCATAGCCCATATATGGA
GTTCCGCGTTACATAACTTACGGTAAATGGCCCGCCTGGCTGACCGCCCAACGACCCCCGCCCATTGACG
TCAATAATGACGTATGTTCCCATAGTAACGCCAATAGGGACTTTCCATTGACGTCAATGGGTGGAGTATT
TACGGTAAACTGCCCACTTGGCAGTACATCAAGTGTATCATATGCCAAGTACGCCCCCTATTGACGTCAA
TGACGGTAAATGGCCCGCCTGGCATTATGCCCAGTACATGACCTTATGGGACTTTCCTACTTGGCAGTAC
ATCTACGTATTAGTCATCGCTATTACCATGGTGATGCGGTTTTGGCAGTACATCAATGGGCGTGGATAGC
GGTTTGACTCACGGGGATTTCCAAGTCTCCACCCCATTGACGTCAATGGGAGTTTGTTTTGGCACCAAAA
TCAACGGGACTTTCCAAAATGTCGTAACAACTCCGCCCCATTGACGCAAATGGGCGGTAGGCGTGTACGG
TGGGAGGTCTATATAAGCAGAGCTCTCTGGCTAACTAGAGAACCCACTGCTTACTGGCTTATCGAAATTA
ATACGACTCACTATAGGGAGACCCAAGCTGGCTAGCGTTTAAACGGGCCCTCTAGACTCGAGCGGCCGCA
TGGATCCCGGGCAGCAGCCGCCGCCTCAACCGGCCCCCCAGGGCCAAGGGCAGCCGCCTTCGCAGCCCCC
GCAGGGGCAGGGCCCGCCGTCCGGACCCGGGCAACCGGCACCCGCGGCGACCCAGGCGGCGCCGCAGGCA
CCCCCCGCCGGGCATCAGATCGTGCACGTCCGCGGGGACTCGGAGACCGACCTGGAGGCGCTCTTCAACG
CCGTCATGAACCCCAAGACGGCCAACGTGCCCCAGACCGTGCCCATGAGGCTCCGGAAGCTGCCCGACTC
CTTCTTCAAGCCGCCGGAGCCCAAATCCCACTCCCGACAGGCCAGTACTGATGCAGGCACTGCAGGAGCC
CTGACTCCACAGCATGTTCGAGCTCATTCCTCTCCAGCTTCTCTGCAGTTGGGAGCTGTTTCTCCTGGGA
CACTGACCCCCACTGGAGTAGTCTCTGGCCCAGCAGCTACACCCACAGCTCAGCATCTTCGACAGTCTTC
TTTTGAGATACCTGATGATGTACCTCTGCCAGCAGGTTGGGAGATGGCAAAGACATCTTCTGGTCAGAGA
TACTTCTTAAATCACATCGATCAGACAACAACATGGCAGGACCCCAGGAAGGCCATGCTGTCCCAGATGA
ACGTCACAGCCCCCACCAGTCCACCAGTGCAGCAGAATATGATGAACTCGGCTTCAGGTCCTCTTCCTGA
TGGATGGGAACAAGCCATGACTCAGGATGGAGAAATTTACTATATAAACCATAAGAACAAGACCACCTCT
TGGCTAGACCCAAGGCTTGACCCTCGTTTTGCCATGAACCAGAGAATCAGTCAGAGTGCTCCAGTGAAAC
AGCCACCACCCCTGGCTCCCCAGAGCCCACAGGGAGGCGTCATGGGTGGCAGCAACTCCAACCAGCAGCA
ACAGATGCGACTGCAGCAACTGCAGATGGAGAAGGAGAGGCTGCGGCTGAAACAGCAAGAACTGCTTCGG
CAGGTGAGGCCACAGGCAATGCGGAATATCAATCCCAGCACAGCAAATTCTCCAAAATGTCAGGAGTTAG
CCCTGCGTAGCCAGTTACCAACACTGGAGCAGGATGGTGGGACTCAAAATCCAGTGTCTTCTCCCGGGAT
GTCTCAGGAATTGAGAACAATGACGACCAATAGCTCAGATCCTTTCCTTAACAGTGGCACCTATCACTCT
CGAGATGAGAGTACAGACAGTGGACTAAGCATGAGCAGCTACAGTGTCCCTCGAACCCCAGATGACTTCC
TGAACAGTGTGGATGAGATGGATACAGGTGATACTATCAACCAAAGCACCCTGCCCTCACAGCAGAACCG
TTTCCCAGACTACCTTGAAGCCATTCCTGGGACAAATGTGGACCTTGGAACACTGGAAGGAGATGGAATG
AACATAGAAGGAGAGGAGCTGATGCCAAGTCTGCAGGAAGCTTTGAGTTCTGACATCCTTAATGACATGG
AGTCTGTTTTGGCTGCCACCAAGCTAGATAAAGAAAGCTTTCTTACATGGTTATAGGAATTCCACCACAC
TGGACTAGTGGATCCGAGCTCGGTACCAAGCTTAAGTTTAAACCGCTGATCAGCCTCGACTGTGCCTTCT
AGTTGCCAGCCATCTGTTGTTTGCCCCTCCCCCGTGCCTTCCTTGACCCTGGAAGGTGCCACTCCCACTG
TCCTTTCCTAATAAAATGAGGAAATTGCATCGCATTGTCTGAGTAGGTGTCATTCTATTCTGGGGGGTGG
GGTGGGGCAGGACAGCAAGGGGGAGGATTGGGAAGACAATAGCAGGCATGCTGGGGATGCGGTGGGCTCT
ATGGCTTCTGAGGCGGAAAGAACCAGCTGGGGCTCTAGGGGGTATCCCC
[124 nt withheld, positions 2570-2693]
C
[91 nt withheld, positions 2695-2785]
A
[49 nt withheld, positions 2787-2835]
CCTTTGACGTTGGAGTCCACGTTCTTT
[37 nt withheld, positions 2863-2899]
ACCCTATCTCGGTCTATTCTTTTGATTTATAAGGGATTTTGCCGATTTCGGCCTATTGGTTAAAAAATGA
GCTGATTTAACAAAAATTTAACGCGAATTAATTCTGTGGAATGTGTGTCAGTTAGGGTGTGGAAAGTCCC
CAGGCTCCCCAGCAGGCAGAAGTATGCAAAGCATGCATCTCAATTAGTCAGCAACCAGGTGTGGAAAGTC
CCCAGGCTCCCCAGCAGGCAGAAGTATGCAAAGCATGCATCTCAATTAGTCAGCAACCATAGTCCCGCCC
CTAACTCCGCCCATCCCGCCCCTAACTCCGCCCAGTTCCGCCCATTCTCCGCCCCATGGCTGACTAATTT
TTTTTATTTATGCAGAGGCCGAGGCCGCCTCTGCCTCTGAGCTATTCCAGAAGTAGTGAGGAGGCTTTTT
TGGAGGCCTAGGCTTTTGCAAAAAGCTCCCGGGAGCTTGTATATCCATTTTCGGATCTGATCAAGAGACA
GGATGAGGATCGTTTCGCATGATTGAACAAGATGGATTGCACGCAGGTTCTCCGGCCGCTTGGGTGGAGA
GGCTATTCGGCTATGACTGGGCACAACAGACAATCGGCTGCTCTGATGCCGCCGTGTTCCGGCTGTCAGC
GCAGGGGCGCCCGGTTCTTTTTGTCAAGACCGACCTGTCCGGTGCCCTGAATGAACTGCAGGACGAGGCA
GCGCGGCTATCGTGGCTGGCCACGACGGGCGTTCCTTGCGCAGCTGTGCTCGACGTTGTCACTGAAGCGG
GAAGGGACTGGCTGCTATTGGGCGAAGTGCCGGGGCAGGATCTCCTGTCATCTCACCTTGCTCCTGCCGA
GAAAGTATCCATCATGGCTGATGCAATGCGGCGGCTGCATACGCTTGATCCGGCTACCTGCCCATTCGAC
CACCAAGCGAAACATCGCATCGAGCGAGCACGTACTCGGATGGAAGCCGGTCTTGTCGATCAGGATGATC
TGGACGAAGAGCATCAGGGGCTCGCGCCAGCCGAACTGTTCGCCAGGCTCAAGGCGCGCATGCCCGACGG
CGAGGATCTCGTCGTGACCCATGGCGATGCCTGCTTGCCGAATATCATGGTGGAAAATGGCCGCTTTTCT
GGATTCATCGACTGTGGCCGGCTGGGTGTGGCGGACCGCTATCAGGACATAGCGTTGGCTACCCGTGATA
TTGCTGAAGAGCTTGGCGGCGAATGGGCTGACCGCTTCCTCGTGCTTTACGGTATCGCCGCTCCCGATTC
GCAGCGCATCGCCTTCTATCGCCTTCTTGACGAGTTCTTCTGAGCGGGACTCTGGGGTTCGAAATGACCG
ACCAAGCGACGCCCAACCTGCCATCACGAGATTTCGATTCCACCGCCGCCTTCTATGAAAGGTTGGGCTT
CGGAATCGTTTTCCGGGACGCCGGCTGGATGATCCTCCAGCGCGGGGATCTCATGCTGGAGTTCTTCGCC
CACCCCAACTTGTTTATTGCAGCTTATAATGGTTACAAATAAAGCAATAGCATCACAAATTTCACAAATA
AAGCATTTTTTTCACTGCATTCTAGTTGTGGTTTGTCCAAACTCATCAATGTATCTTATCATGTCTGTAT
ACCGTCGACCTCTAGCTAGAGCTTGGCGTAATCATGGTCATAGCTGTTTCCTGTGTGAAATTGTTATCCG
CTCACAATTCCACACAACATACGAGCCGGAAGCATAAAGTGTAAAGCCTGGGGTGCCTAATGAGTGAGCT
AACTCACATTAATTGCGTTGCGCTCACTGCCCGCTTTCCAGTCGGGAAACCTGTCGTGCCAGCTGCATTA
ATGAATCGGCCAACGCGCGGGGAGAGGCGGTTTGCGTATTGGGCGCTCTTCCGCTTCCTCGCTCACTGAC
TCGCTGCGCTCGGTCGTTCGGCTGCGGCGAGCGGTATCAGCTCACTCAAAGGCGGTAATACGGTTATCCA
CAGAATCAGGGGATAACGCAGGAAAGAACATGTGAGCAAAAGGCCAGCAAAAGGCCAGGAACCGTAAAAA
GGCCGCGTTGCTGGCGTTTTTCCATAGGCTCCGCCCCCCTGACGAGCATCACAAAAATCGACGCTCAAGT
CAGAGGTGGCGAAACCCGACAGGACTATAAAGATACCAGGCGTTTCCCCCTGGAAGCTCCCTCGTGCGCT
CTCCTGTTCCGACCCTGCCGCTTACCGGATACCTGTCCGCCTTTCTCCCTTCGGGAAGCGTGGCGCTTTC
TCATAGCTCACGCTGTAGGTATCTCAGTTCGGTGTAGGTCGTTCGCTCCAAGCTGGGCTGTGTGCACGAA
CCCCCCGTTCAGCCCGACCGCTGCGCCTTATCCGGTAACTATCGTCTTGAGTCCAACCCGGTAAGACACG
ACTTATCGCCACTGGCAGCAGCCACTGGTAACAGGATTAGCAGAGCGAGGTATGTAGGCGGTGCTACAGA
GTTCTTGAAGTGGTGGCCTAACTACGGCTACACTAGAAGAACAGTATTTGGTATCTGCGCTCTGCTGAAG
CCAGTTACCTTCGGAAAAAGAGTTGGTAGCTCTTGATCCGGCAAACAAACCACCGCTGGTAGCGGTGGTT
TTTTTGTTTGCAAGCAGCAGATTACGCGCAGAAAAAAAGGATCTCAAGAAGATCCTTTGATCTTTTCTAC
GGGGTCTGACGCTCAGTGGAACGAAAACTCACGTTAAGGGATTTTGGTCATGAGATTATCAAAAAGGATC
TTCACCTAGATCCTTTTAAATTAAAAATGAAGTTTTAAATCAATCTAAAGTATATATGAGTAAACTTGGT
CTGACAGTTACCAATGCTTAATCAGTGAGGCACCTATCTCAGCGATCTGTCTATTTCGTTCATCCATAGT
TGCCTGACTCCCCGTCGTGTAGATAACTACGATACGGGAGGGCTTACCATCTGGCCCCAGTGCTGCAATG
ATACCGCGAGACCCACGCTCACCGGCTCCAGATTTATCAGCAATAAACCAGCCAGCCGGAAGGGCCGAGC
GCAGAAGTGGTCCTGCAACTTTATCCGCCTCCATCCAGTCTATTAATTGTTGCCGGGAAGCTAGAGTAAG
TAGTTCGCCAGTTAATAGTTTGCGCAACGTTGTTGCCATTGCTACAGGCATCGTGGTGTCACGCTCGTCG
TTTGGTATGGCTTCATTCAGCTCCGGTTCCCAACGATCAAGGCGAGTTACATGATCCCCCATGTTGTGCA
AAAAAGCGGTTAGCTCCTTCGGTCCTCCGATCGTTGTCAGAAGTAAGTTGGCCGCAGTGTTATCACTCAT
GGTTATGGCAGCACTGCATAATTCTCTTACTGTCATGCCATCCGTAAGATGCTTTTCTGTGACTGGTGAG
TACTCAACCAAGTCATTCTGAGAATAGTGTATGCGGCGACCGAGTTGCTCTTGCCCGGCGTCAATACGGG
ATAATACCGCGCCACATAGCAGAACTTTAAAAGTGCTCATCATTGGAAAACGTTCTTCGGGGCGAAAACT
CTCAAGGATCTTACCGCTGTTGAGATCCAGTTCGATGTAACCCACTCGTGCACCCAACTGATCTTCAGCA
TCTTTTACTTTCACCAGCGTTTCTGGGTGAGCAAAAACAGGAAGGCAAAATGCCGCAAAAAAGGGAATAA
GGGCGACACGGAAATGTTGAATACTCATACTCTTCCTTTTTCAATATTATTGAAGCATTTATCAGGGTTA
TTGTCTCATGAGCGGATACATATTTGAATGTATTTAGAAAAATAAACAAATAGGGGTTCCGCGCACATTT
CCCCGAAAAGTGCCACCTGACGTCGACGGATCGGGAGATCTCCCGATCCCCTATGGTGCACTCTCAGTAC
AATCTGCTCTGATGCCGCATAGTTAAGCCAGTATCTGCTCCCTGCTTGTGTGTTGGAGGTCGCTGAGTAG
TGCGCGAGCAAAATTTAAGCTACAACAAGGCAAGGCTTGACCGACAATTGCATGAAGAATCTGCTTAGGG
TTAGGCGTTTTGCGCTGCTTCGCGATGTACGGGCCAGATATACGCGTT
